>Addgene plasmid #225622 | pEND-193_Cacnes_HS | addgene full sequence | sequence record 451414 | Addgene NGS Result
CGCCCGGTCATGACGCTGAGTTAGTGGCGCAGCTGCGCTCTGAGAACGAGTTTTTACGGCGTCAGGTCGA
GCAGCAGGCGCGCACGATCGAACGGCAGGCTGAGGCACACGCGGTGGTCTCAGCGCAGCTCACACGGGTT
GGCCAGCTTGAGGCCGGCGACGCAGCAGCACCGACACTGGCACCCGTTGAAAGGCCGGCTCCGCGACGGC
GGTGGTGGCAGCGTCGGTAGCGGTCAGGATCGCTCTGGCGTGACGAGTGTGTCTGGCAGTGCGAACAGTT
GCTCGACCAGTGGCAGCAGAAGCGAGATCGCTGCGTGGTGCTGTTCCTCGGTCAGTTCGTCGAGGACTGG
CGGGTCTTGCTGCGTCCAGCCGATCGCCTCGGCGGCCAAGGTCAGTTCCAAGCTGTGCCAACGCACACGC
CCCTCGGCTGACAGCTGAGTCTCGAACTGTGCAACTGGACCGGCCGGAAGATGCACGTTGCCGAGGTCGT
GAGTGGCCAAGCGCACGTCAAAGAGTGCTGCTTCGTAGCCGCGCAGAAATGGCAGTGCTCGGTCGATTCG
GATCGGCCTGCCCAGGTACATTCCGGGCCGCTTGATGAACGCCTCCGCGTAGAAGCGCACCGTTCTCGGC
CCGGCCTCGTGATCTGTCACTGTGCACGCTCCTCTCGATGGTTCTCGACGCTACCGGAGACCACCGACGT
TCATGCCCAGCGCAGCGACCTGAAAGGACCAAGCCGAGTTAGCCGTGCTAACCGTATAGCTTGCTCCGTC
GCCTCTGAGGGCAACCACCTGCGCAGCAGGTGGGCGGCAGCCCGCGCGCAAGCGCCTACCGGGTTTGGGC
ACAGCCCATAAATCAACGCCTCCGGTGTTGAAGCGATCGTGTGTCACGATTGCTATGCTTGCTACCCCTT
CAGGGTTTTCGTATACACAAATCAAGTTTTTTCGTATACGCTAATGCCATGAGTGAGCATCTACTGCACG
GCAAGCCCGTCACCAACGAGCAGATTCAGGCATGGGCAGACGAGGCCGAGGCCGGATACGACCTGCCCAA
ACTCCCCAAGCCACGGCGCGGACGCCCGCCCGTAGGAGACGGTCCGGGCACCGTCGTACCCGTGCGTCTC
GACGCGGCCACCGTTGCCGCTCTCACAGAACGAGCAACAGCCGAGGGCATCACGAACCGTTCAGACGCGA
TCCGAGCCGCAGTCCACGAGTGGACACGGGTTGCCTGACCTCCACGACTCAGCACGCAAGCACTACCAAC
GAGACCGGCTCGACGACACGGCCGTGCTCTACGCGGCCACCCACGTTCTCAACTCCCGGCCACTCGACGA
CGAAGACGACCCGCGCCGCTGGCTCATGATCGGAACCGACCCAGCAGGCCGCCTACTCGAACTCGTCGCA
CTGATCTACGACGACGGCTACGAACTGATCATCCACGCAATGAAAGCCCGCACCCAATACCTCGACCAGC
TCTAACCAAGAAAGGAACCTGATGAGCGACCAGCTAGACAGCGACCGCAACTACGACCCGATGATCTTCG
ACGTGATGCGCGAGACCGCGAACCGCGTCGTCGCCACGTACGTTGCATGGGAAGATGAAGCCGCTGATCC
CCGCGAGGCTGCGCACTGGCAGGCCGAGCGATTCCGCACCCGGCACGAGGTGCGCGCCGTCGACCCTGAC
AGCCGGCGAGCAGTTCAGGCGAAGATCGCACAGCTGCGCGAGGAACTAGCCGCAATGCCCGAACACGCCC
CAGCCATCCCTTGGAGCAGGTGGCAGCGTCAGGGGAGTCGGGGGATGTTTGGCAGGGGATGTGGAAAGAG
AGTTCGCTTTGCTCACATGGCTCAACCGGGTAACTAACTGATATGGGGTCTTCGTCGCCCACTTTGAACA
CGCCGAGGAATGGACCACGCTGAACGTGACTCGCATGCTTCACTGCATGTATGGATTCGTTCGAGACGTT
GTTCCCTGAGAGCTGGCTGCCACGCAAGCCGCTGGCGTCAGCCGAGAAGTCTGGGGCGTACCGGCACGTG
ACTCGGCAGAGGGCGCTGGAGCTGCCTTACATCGAAGCGAACCCGTTGGTCATGCAGTCCTTGGTCATCA
CCGATCGAGATGCTTCGGATGCTGACTGGGCCGCAGACCTCGCTGGGCTGCCTTCACCGTCCTACGTGTC
CATGAACCGTGTCACGACCACCGGACACATCGTCTATGCCTTGAAGAACCCTGTGTGTCTGACCGATGCC
GCGCGGCGACGGCCTATCAACCTGCTCGCCCGCGTCGAGCAGGGCCTATGCGACGTTCTCGGCGGCGATG
CATCCTACGGGCACCGGATCACAAAGAACCCGCTCAGCACCGCCCATGCGACCCTCTGGGGCCCCGCAGA
CGCGCTCTACGAGCTGCGCGCCCTCGCACACACCCTCGACGAGATCCACGCACTGCCGGAGGCAGGGAAC
CCGCGTCGCAACGTCACCCGATCAACGGTCGGCCGCAACGTCACCCTGTTCGACACCACCCGCATGTGGG
CATACCGGGCCGTCCGGCACTCCTGGGGCGGCCCGGTCGCCGAATGGGAGCACACCGTATTCGAGCACAT
CCACCTACTGAACGAGACGATCATCGCCGACGAATTCGCCACAGGCCCCCTCGGCTTGAACGAACTTAAG
CACTTATCTCGATCCATTTCCCGATGGGTCTGGCGCAACTTCACCCCCGAAACCTTCCGCGCACGCCAGA
AAGCGATCAGCCTCCGTGGAGCATCCAAAGGCGGCAAAGAAGGCGGCCACAAAGGCGGCATTGCCAGTGG
CGCATCACGGCGCGCCCATACCCGTCAACAGTTCTTGGAGGGTCTCTCATGACCACACGTGAACGTCTCC
CCCGCAACGGCTACAGCATCGCCGCTGCTGCGAAAAAGCTCGGTGTCTCCGAGTCCACCGTCAAGCGGTG
GACTTCCGAGCCACGCGAGGAGTTCGTGGCCCGCGTTGCCGCACGCCACGCGCGGATTCGTGAGCTGCGC
TCGGAGGGTCAGAGCATGCGTGCGATTGCTGCCGAGGTCGGGGTTTCCGTGGGCACCGTGCACTACGCGC
TGAACAAGAATCGAACTGACGCATGACCGTAACGCCGCACGATGAGCATTTTCTTGATCGTGCACCGCTT
GGCACTACGTTCGCGTGCGGTTGCACAGTGCGCGCCACGTTCTTATCCTGCGGCCATTGTGGCTACAGCC
AATGGGGGGCATCAGCAACGGACGTTGAACCCGGTGGGCAAGTGTTACTCAGGGGGACATGCCCAGTCTG
CGGCGCTCGGATTGACGGTATGGCAGTCGTGCATGCGGCCCCACCGTCAAACTCATTCAGGTATCAGTGA
GAACCCTCATGGCACCCCCTCGTGACACGTTCTCGTTGCGATCAGCTGCGGCCAAGCTTGATCTTCGGGC
AGCGTTGGGTCCTGGCCACGGGTGCGCATGATCGTGCTCCTGTCGTTGAGGACCCGGCTAGGCTGGCGGG
GTTGCCTTACTGGTTAGCAGAATGAATCACCGATACGCGAGCGAACGTGAAGCGACTGCTGCTGCAAAAC
GTCTGCGACCTGAGCAACAACATGAATGGTCTTCGGTTTCCGTGTTTCGTAAAGTCTGGAAACGCGGAAG
TCAGCGCCCTGCACCATTATGTTCCGGATCTGCATCGCAGGATGCTGCTGGCTACCCTGTGGAACACCTA
CATCTGTATTAACGAAGCGCTGGCATTGACCCTGAGTGATTTTTCTCTGGTCCCGCCGCATCCATACCGC
CAGTTGTTTACCCTCACAACGTTCCAGTAACCGGGCATGTTCATCATCAGTAACCCGTATCGTGAGCATC
CTCTCTCGTTTCATCGGTATCATTACCCCCATGAACAGAAATCCCCCTTACACGGAGGCATCAGTGACCA
AACAGGAAAAAACCGCCCTTAACATGGCCCGCTTTATCAGAAGCCAGACATTAACGCTTCTGGAGAAACT
CAACGAGCTGGACGCGGATGAACAGGCAGACATCTGTGAATCGCTTCACGACCACGCTGATGAGCTTTAC
CGCAGCTGCCTCGCGCGTTTCGGTGATGACGGTGAAAACCTCTGACACATGCAGCTCCCGGAGACGGTCA
CAGCTTGTCTGTAAGCGGATGCCGGGAGCAGACAAGCCCGTCAGGGCGCGTCAGCGGGTGTTGGCGGGTG
TCGGGGCGCAGCCATGACCCAGTCACGTAGCGATAGCGGAGTGTATACTGGCTTAACTATGCGGCATCAG
AGCAGATTGTACTGAGAGTGCACCATATGCGGTGTGAAATACCGCACAGATGCGTAAGGAGAAAATACCG
CATCAGGCGCTCTTCCGCTTCCTCGCTCACTGACTCGCTGCGCTCGGTCGTTCGGCTGCGGCGAGCGGTA
TCAGCTCACTCAAAGGCGGTAATACGGTTATCCACAGAATCAGGGGATAACGCAGGAAAGAACATGTGAG
CAAAAGGCCAGCAAAAGGCCAGGAACCGTAAAAAGGCCGCGTTGCTGGCGTTTTTCCATAGGCTCCGCCC
CCCTGACGAGCATCACAAAAATCGACGCTCAAGTCAGAGGTGGCGAAACCCGACAGGACTATAAAGATAC
CAGGCGTTTCCCCCTGGAAGCTCCCTCGTGCGCTCTCCTGTTCCGACCCTGCCGCTTACCGGATACCTGT
CCGCCTTTCTCCCTTCGGGAAGCGTGGCGCTTTCTCATAGCTCACGCTGTAGGTATCTCAGTTCGGTGTA
GGTCGTTCGCTCCAAGCTGGGCTGTGTGCACGAACCCCCCGTTCAGCCCGACCGCTGCGCCTTATCCGGT
AACTATCGTCTTGAGTCCAACCCGGTAAGACACGACTTATCGCCACTGGCAGCAGCCACTGGTAACAGGA
TTAGCAGAGCGAGGTATGTAGGCGGTGCTACAGAGTTCTTGAAGTGGTGGCCTAACTACGGCTACACTAG
AAGGACAGTATTTGGTATCTGCGCTCTGCTGAAGCCAGTTACCTTCGGAAAAAGAGTTGGTAGCTCTTGA
TCCGGCAAACAAACCACCGCTGGTAGCGGTGGTTTTTTTGTTTGCAAGCAGCAGATTACGCGCAGAAAAA
AAGGATCTCAAGAAGATCCTTTGATCTTTTCTACGGGGTCTGACGCTCAGTGGAACGAAAACTCACGTTA
AGGGATTTTGGTCATGAGATTATCAAAAAGGATCTTCACCTAGATCCTTTTAAATTAAAAATGAAGTTTT
AAATCAATCTAAAGTATATATGAGTAAACTTGGTCTGACAGTTACCAATGCTTAATCAGTGAGGCACCTA
TCTCAGCGATCTGTCTATTTCGTTCATCCATAGTTGCCTGACTCCCCGTCGTGTAGATAACTACGATACG
GGAGGGCTTACCATCTGGCCCCAGTGCTGCAATGATACCGCGAGACCCACGCTCACCGGCTCCAGATTTA
TCAGCAATAAACCAGCCAGCCGGAAGGGCCGAGCGCAGAAGTGGTCCTGCAACTTTATCCGCCTCCATCC
AGTCTATTAATTGTTGCCGGGAAGCTAGAGTAAGTAGTTCGCCAGTTAATAGTTTGCGCAACGTTGTTGC
CATTGCTGCAGGCATCGTGGTGTCACGCTCGTCGTTTGGTATGGCTTCATTCAGCTCCGGTTCCCAACGA
TCAAGGCGAGTTACATGATCCCCCATGTTGTGCAAAAAAGCGGTTAGCTCCTTCGGTCCTCCGATCGTTG
TCAGAAGTAAGTTGGCCGCAGTGTTATCACTCATGGTTATGGCAGCACTGCATAATTCTCTTACTGTCAT
GCCATCCGTAAGATGCTTTTCTGTGACTGGTGAGTACTCAACCAAGTCATTCTGAGAATAGTGTATGCGG
CGACCGAGTTGCTCTTGCCCGGCGTCAACACGGGATAATACCGCGCCACATAGCAGAACTTTAAAAGTGC
TCATCATTGGAAAACGTTCTTCGGGGCGAAAACTCTCAAGGATCTTACCGCTGTTGAGATCCAGTTCGAT
GTAACCCACTCGTGCACCCAACTGATCTTCAGCATCTTTTACTTTCACCAGCGTTTCTGGGTGAGCAAAA
ACAGGAAGGCAAAATGCCGCAAAAAAGGGAATAAGGGCGACACGGAAATGTTGAATACTCATACTCTTCC
TTTTTCAATATTATTGAAGCATTTATCAGGGTTATTGTCTCATGAGCGGATACATATTTGAATGTATTTA
GAAAAATAAACAAATAGGGGTTCCGCGCACATTTCCCCGAAAAGTGCCACCTGACGTCTAAGAAACCATT
ATTATCATGACATTAACCTATAAAAATAGGCGTATCACGAGGCCCTTTCGTCTTCAAGAATTCAAGCTTG
TCGACGTTAACCTGCAGGCATGCGGATCCGGTACCAGCTGTCTCTTATACACATCTCTGCAGTTAACGCT
GACCCGGACCACCACGACGACCCGGACGACCACCGGTACGACCACCACCAGACGGACCGCGGCGACCACC
CTGGTCACCCTGTTCACGTTCACCGGTACGACCGTCGTCACGGTTACGACCAGAAGAACGACGGTCACCG
TGACCAGACGCTTGCCGGTCTCTGCGATCTTGGCCCCCGGTACGTCTGTCACCACGGTCCTGACCACCGG
TACGACGGTCGCCCCTATCCTGTCCACCCGTCCTACGACCACGCTGCGGCTGACCACCACGCGGTTCGTT
TTTCTGGTCCAGACGTTCGAACAGACGCAGCCACTGTTCCGGACGAACGTAAGCAACAACAGCACCACCA
CCAACACCAGCGTGGTCCAGAGCAGCTTCAACACGACGACGCGGGTATTTACGCAGCAGAGAAGCCTGGA
TGTTACCACCAACACCGGTGAAGCACAGTTCAACCATAGATTCGTAACGTTCCAGAGCAGCACCTTCCAG
CAGCGGTTCAGCACGACGACGCAGACGCATGATAGCAGAGTCAACTTTCGGAACCGGTTTGAACAGACGA
CGATCGACTTTTTCAACGAATTCCCATTCGAACAGCGGCCAGGTCATAACGGTCAGACGAGACCAACGAC
CGTAGTCACCGGTACGTTTACGAGCGAATTCCAGCTGGGTAACCATGGTAGCGGTTTCGATGGTCGGAGC
TTCCAGGCACCAGTCAACGATAGCAGAGGTGATACCGTACGGGATAGCACCAACGAAAGCGAACGGTTCC
GGCGGCGGTTCAGCGGTCAGGAAGTCAGCGTTAACAACTTCGATGTTCGGGTGACCAGACAGTTTTTCAC
GCAGAGATTTAGCCAGACGCGGGTCGATTTCGTAAGAGGTAACCTGACGAGCACGGTCAGCCAGTTCACG
GGTCAGCAGACCTTCACCCGGACCAGCTTCCAGAACCGGCAGGTCCGGACGCAGTTCAGCGGTTTCAGCG
ATACGAGCGATGGTTTTACGGTCACGCAGGAAGTTCTGGCCGAATTGGCGGCGGTTACGGTCACGCTCGG
TACGGCCGAGGACGGGGCGATTCTGGTTGGGGTGCTGGCGGTCTTGGTTGCGGCGGCGGGGGCGGGGCTG
TTCATCGGAGGAGGACATGACGATCTCCCGATGTGTCGTACGTATGGGAATTGACGAAAATCATATAGAT
TTTCAGTTGAAGTGTAGCACTGCATAGTGTCATCGAAGTGTCGGCGGCAACGGTATGCCCGGTAGGGGGT
GGGTCTGCCTTTCGGTTTCGTGAACCTGATGCGGCGACGCGCATGTAGCCGATAACCCCTAGACTCGCCC
GTGCAGATCGTCGGTGTGGATCCAGATGTGTATAAGAGACAGCTGGTACCGGCCGCTGCTGTGCGTGCGG
GCGTGAGCGTTTCTACGCTGCGGCGCAGGAAATCAGAGCTTGAGGCTGCCGGAGCGACGGTAGACCCGTC
CGGTTGGGTGGTGCCACTGCGTGCACTCAAGGTCGTTTTTGGGGTGTCAGATGAGACCTCGAATGCGAAT
ACCAGTAAATCCTGACCTGTGAGTTGTGAATTCATAGGATAGATTCTGGAAACTTTACCGTAGCTCCAGC
CTGCGGTCCGGCGTGAAGTGCGGAAGCTGCCGGACGGTTCGCCGTCCGGCATTTTTCATGGTCGGAAGGG
GTCGTCTGAGGATGTCTTGACGAGACTTTCGGTGGGTGGGAATACTCCCGCCGGATCGTCGGTTGAGTGT
AGCGAACTCAACTTCATGAAAAATCAGCCAACGTCAACTTGAGTGCTCGTGACTCAGGGTCTAGAGTTGA
GTCGAAGTCGCTCAAGGGGATGTAGTCCCAGAACATTCGTCCATCAGGAGGTCGCTGGGACGCCCGGTAG
TGCTTATCAGACCCAATACTGTTGAACAGCCTGCGGTCCGGTCCACTTATAAATATAGAGGAGGTTTGAT
ATGGAGCACGTCGCGTTCGGCTCCGAGGACATCGAAAACACCCTTGCCAACATGGACGATGAGCAACTGG
ATCGCCTGGCCTTCGGGGTCATCCAGCTGGACGGCGACGGCAACATCCTCCTCTACAACGCCGCCGAGGG
CGACATCACCGGTCGCGATCCGAAGCAAGTGATCGGGAAGAATTTCTTTAAGGACGTGGCTCCGGGGACC
GACACGCCTGAATTTTACGGTAAGTTTAAGGAGGGGGCTGCCTCCGGCAACTTGAACACCATGTTTGAAT
GGACTATCCCGACCTCCCGCGGTCCGACCAAGGTGAAGGTCCACCTCAAGAAGGCCCTTTCCGGGGACCG
CTACTGGGTCTTTGTCAAGCGTGTCCATCATCACCATCACCACTGATAATCGCTGGGACGCCCGCTCGAG
CAATAAACAGTTGATAGGGCTTCTCCGTTACCATGGTTCAGCCAAAAAACTTAAGACCGCCGGTCTTGTC
CACTACCTTGCAGTAATGCGGTGGACAGGATCGGCGGTTTTCTTTTCTCTTCTCAATTCTTCTGACCTGT
AACGAATAATAGATAGTAAAGTAGTCTCCGATTGAGTTTTCTCTGCCGAGTCCCACCCAGTTCTGTGATT
TCAGTAAGTTGGTAATTGATACACTGTTGCGAGAACTGGTGCCTGGTAGTAGATAGGTTGTTATTGAGTA
AGAAGGTAAAGTGAACGAAATCCCTGAAACTGAGACTGTAGAAAATAAGCTTGTCCAGACTATTGGATCC
AAGAGATTTCTACACGATTGAGCACTGTCTCCTGCAGGCTCGGTACCAAATTCCAGAAAAGAGGCCTCCC
GAAAGGGGGGCCTTTTTTCGTTTTGGTCCTAATAGATAAAGGATAGGTCTGGTAGTGTTGTTCGTTCTCG
CAGGTAAATCAATAATACTCTGCAGTTCCGTAGACTTTTCAGTGGGACAGGGTAGCGATAACAGATAGAT
TGTAATAAGACACAGTAGGTGCTCGTAGTTGCGTGAAGAGAACCGCTCAGGAAATCCAGTCAGAAGTATT
GGTAATCGTTGAAAACTCAGTCGACCAGCCTGCGGTCCGGTAGGTTGACTGGAAAGGGGATATGACACCC
ATCGTCCTGGGTCTGACAGGGGTAGACAATATAGCTTAGAAATGTGTATAAGTAAGATGTTTCTCGCAAT
GAAAGACGATATGTCACGAGTTTTCTGGTGCTGTTTCCCGACACGGAACCGTTAGTTTGAATCAATTTTG
AACTGAGGACACCAAGTTGACCCCCTGGTGTGCAACGATGCTTCTTGCTTGCAGTTGCGAGCAATTGTTC
CCGATGAAAGGAACCCACAATCGCTGGGACGCCCGGTAGTGCTTATCAGACCCAATACTGTTGAACAGCC
TGCGGTCCGGTCCACTTATAAATATAGAGGAGGTTTGATATGGTGAGGCGCAGCAGGAATCTATCCGACG
CTGTTGATCTTGCGGTGATCGACAAGGACGCTGCCATCTTCGCCATCTCAGTGGCGGCAGAGCTCGCCGG
AATGCACCCTCAGACCCTGCGCACTTACGATCGGCTCGGGCTTGTAGTGCCCGAACGCACTCGGGGGCGG
GGGCGTCGCTACTCGATGCGTGACGTTGCTGCGTTGCGGATGGTCCAGCATCTGTCCCAGGAAGAGGGGA
TTAACCTCAACGGCATCCGAAGGATCCTTCAGATGGAACGTAGGATCGAACAGTTGTCGGAGCAGGTGGA
CGAGCTCACCGACACCGTGCGTGGGATGCAAGTGGCGCGTTACCAGGGCAGTGAAGATCCGAGAGTCTTT
ACTGCTGAGTCGACCGGCCGGGTGCATATGGGTCGGACGGTCGTTCATGCCCAGTTGGCACTGCCTTCTC
ATCGTGGTTGATCGCTGGGACGCCCGGACGTCCTATTACACTCGTCGTTGGAAACTGAAGATGCGGCCGC
GGAAACACAGAAAAAAGCCCGCACCTGACAGTGCGGGCTTTTTTTTTCGACCAAAGGTAGCGAACGACGA
GTCACTGTTGAGGATAAATACTTTCTCTACTAGGCGCCTGTTACACAGGTCCTCAGCGGCGCGCCGAAAC
TGAACCTGTTATTTTACGCTACGGA
Features (pLannotate 1.2.2; 11 found; start..end, strand, type, name):
   3517..3897    -  CDS            YPB1_ECOLX: Protein predicted: Swiss-Prot protein existence level 4. From Escherichia coli.
   3914..4105    +  CDS            rop: Rop protein, which maintains plasmids at low copy number; rop
   4207..4347    +  misc_feature   bom: basis of mobility region from pBR322
   4533..5121    -  rep_origin     ori: high-copy-number ColE1/pMB1/pBR322/pUC origin of replication
   5292..6152    -  CDS            AmpR: β-lactamase; bla; confers resistance to ampicillin, carbenicillin, and related antibiotics
   6153..6257    -  promoter       AmpR promoter: bla
   6408..6426    +  misc_feature   Tn5 ME: hyperactive mosaic end for Tn5 transposase recognition (Reznikoff et al., 2004)
   6436..7578    -  CDS            ermE: ERME_SACEN - Experimental evidence at protein level: Swiss-Prot protein existence level 1. This protein produces a dimethylation of the adenine residue at position 2085 in 23S rRNA, resulting in reduced affinity between ribosomes and macrolide-lincosamide-streptogramin B antibiotics. From Saccharopolyspora erythraea (strain ATCC 11635 / DSM 40517 / JCM 4748 / NBRC 13426 / NCIMB 8594 / NRRL 2338).
   7794..7812    -  misc_feature   Tn5 ME: hyperactive mosaic end for Tn5 transposase recognition (Reznikoff et al., 2004)
   8401..8775    +  CDS            pyp: PYP_HALHA - Experimental evidence at protein level: Swiss-Prot protein existence level 1. Photoactive blue light protein. Probably functions as a photoreceptor for a negative phototaxis response. From Halorhodospira halophila (Ectothiorhodospira halophila).
   9897..10118   +  CDS            hspR (fragment): HSPR_STRCO - Experimental evidence at transcript level: Swiss-Prot protein existence level 2. Binds to three inverted repeats (IR1-IR3) in the promoter region of the dnaK operon. From Streptomyces coelicolor (strain ATCC BAA-471 / A3(2) / M145).
