[The description below was written by a language model from this plasmid's Addgene catalogue record and pLannotate feature annotations shown in this document.]
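Description:
pEND-193_Cacnes_HS is a 10.5 kb bacterial expression and synthetic-biology plasmid built on the pBRESP36A backbone, an E. coli–Cutibacterium acnes shuttle vector. The E. coli portion is pBR322-like: a ColE1/pMB1-type origin accompanied by rop (which holds copy number down) and the bom mobility region, plus a β-lactamase gene with its own promoter for ampicillin selection during cloning. Selection in C. acnes relies on erythromycin resistance from ermE, an rRNA methyltransferase that reduces ribosome affinity for macrolide, lincosamide and streptogramin B antibiotics. In the annotated sequence this marker is flanked by two Tn5 mosaic ends. Roughly the first third of the sequence carries no annotation, and the record does not say which elements support replication in C. acnes.

The payload, assembled by Gibson cloning, is a two-module heat-shock-responsive circuit. In the first module, the promoter of the C. acnes locus PPA_RS10245, together with a ribosome binding site termed RBS_1, drives pFAST with a C-terminal 6xHis tag. pFAST is a fluorogen-activating reporter engineered from photoactive yellow protein, which is why the annotation tool labels this coding sequence as pyp. In the second module, the PPA_RS06745 promoter and the same RBS express HspR (PPA_RS10230), detected in the feature table only as a partial match to the Streptomyces coelicolor homologue. HspR is a heat-shock regulator known to bind inverted repeats in the dnaK operon promoter, so it presumably represses the reporter promoter until a temperature rise relieves that control.

The construct is intended for heat-inducible gene expression in C. acnes, with pFAST fluorescence as the readout, as part of a toolkit for engineering this skin commensal.
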