Addgene plasmid #225622: pEND-193_Cacnes_HS
Purpose: C. acnes with heat shock inducible expression of pFAST. pBRESP36A with P(PPA_RS10245)+RBS_1+pFAST // P(PPA_RS06745)+RBS_1+HspR(PPA_RS10230)
Depositing lab: Marc Güell. Depositing organization: Universitat Pompeu Fabra. Publication: Synthetically programmed antioxidant delivery by a domesticated skin commensal. Nevot G, Santos-Moreno J, Campama-Sanz N, Toloza L, Parra-Cid C, Jansen PAM, Barbier I, Ledesma-Amaro R, van den Bogaard EH, Guell M. Cell Syst. 2025 Feb 19;16(2):101169. doi: 10.1016/j.cels.2025.101169. Epub 2025 Feb 6. PubMed 39919749.
Backbone
  Vector backbone: pBRESP36A
  Vector type: Bacterial Expression, Synthetic Biology
  Selectable markers: Erythromycin
Growth in bacteria
  Bacterial resistance: Ampicillin, 100 μg/mL
  Growth temperature: 37°C
  Growth strain: DH5alpha
  Copy number: Unknown
Gene/Insert
  Gene/Insert name: HspR
  Species: Synthetic
  Tag / fusion protein: pFAST-6XHis (C terminal on backbone)
  Cloning method: Gibson Cloning
Terms and licenses: Academic/Nonprofit Terms; Industry Terms: Not Available to Industry
How to cite: pEND-193_Cacnes_HS was a gift from Marc Güell (Addgene plasmid # 225622 ; http://n2t.net/addgene:225622 ; RRID:Addgene_225622)
